Addgene plasmid #211975: pKLV2-U6gRNA5(NANOG_g2)-PGKpuroBFP-W
Purpose: Express gRNA against NANOG with puro and BFP
Depositing lab: Kosuke Yusa. Depositing organization: Kyoto University, Institute for Life and Medical Sciences. Publication: RENGE infers gene regulatory networks using time-series single-cell RNA-seq data with CRISPR perturbations. Ishikawa M, Sugino S, Masuda Y, Tarumoto Y, Seto Y, Taniyama N, Wagai F, Yamauchi Y, Kojima Y, Kiryu H, Yusa K, Eiraku M, Mochizuki A. Commun Biol. 2023 Dec 28;6(1):1290. doi: 10.1038/s42003-023-05594-4. PubMed 38155269.
Backbone
  Vector backbone: pKLV2-U6gRNA5(BbsI)-PGKpuroBFP-W
  Backbone size w/o insert (bp): 8630
  Total vector size (bp): 8650
  Vector type: Mammalian Expression, Lentiviral, CRISPR
  Selectable markers: Puromycin
Growth in bacteria
  Bacterial resistance: Ampicillin, 100 μg/mL
  Growth temperature: 37°C
  Growth strain: NEB Stable
  Copy number: High Copy
Gene/Insert
  Gene/Insert name: sgRNA targeting NANOG
  gRNA/shRNA sequence: GAGAAGAGTGTCGCAAAAA
  Species: H. sapiens (human)
  GenBank ID: NM_024865.4
  Entrez Gene: NANOG
  Promoter: Human U6 promoter
  Cloning method: Restriction Enzyme; 5′ cloning site BbsI (destroyed during cloning); 3′ cloning site BbsI (destroyed during cloning)
  Sequencing primers: 5′ AGATAATTAGAATTAATTTGACTG
Terms and licenses: Academic/Nonprofit Terms; Industry Terms: Not Available to Industry
How to cite: pKLV2-U6gRNA5(NANOG_g2)-PGKpuroBFP-W was a gift from Kosuke Yusa (Addgene plasmid # 211975 ; http://n2t.net/addgene:211975 ; RRID:Addgene_211975)
