[The description below was written by a language model from this plasmid's Addgene catalogue record and pLannotate feature annotations shown in this document.]
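Description:
pKLV2-U6gRNA5(NANOG_g2)-PGKpuroBFP-W is an 8,650 bp lentiviral CRISPR guide-RNA expression plasmid built by inserting a guide sequence into the BbsI sites of the pKLV2-U6gRNA5(BbsI)-PGKpuroBFP-W backbone, destroying both sites in the process. In bacteria it is maintained as a high-copy plasmid through a ColE1/pUC-type origin and selected with ampicillin via the β-lactamase gene. An f1 origin and remnants of a lac/lacZα cloning region flanked by T7 and T3 promoters are also carried over from the parental plasmid.

The viral portion is a self-contained transfer cassette. A CMV enhancer/promoter fused to a truncated HIV-1 5' LTR drives production of the genomic RNA in packaging cells, followed by the Ψ packaging signal with a gag fragment, the Rev response element for nuclear export, and the cPPT/CTS. Downstream, the human U6 RNA polymerase III promoter transcribes an sgRNA targeting human NANOG, joined to a Streptococcus pyogenes Cas9 tracrRNA-derived scaffold. A mouse PGK promoter then expresses puromycin N-acetyltransferase and TagBFP; the annotation does not identify the element linking these two coding sequences. A WPRE enhances transcript expression, and the cassette ends in a second truncated LTR followed by a bGH polyadenylation signal.

The plasmid encodes no Cas9, so the nuclease must be provided separately in the target cells. Transduced cells can be enriched with puromycin and tracked by blue fluorescence. According to the record, the construct serves to express a NANOG-directed gRNA, and it is associated with work that infers gene regulatory networks from time-series single-cell RNA-seq data with CRISPR perturbations.
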