Features (pLannotate 1.2.2; 28 found; start..end, strand, type, name):
    155..280     -  misc_feature   HIV-1 Ψ: packaging signal of human immunodeficiency virus type 1
    327..507     -  LTR            5' LTR (truncated): truncated 5' long terminal repeat (LTR) from HIV-1
    525..724     -  promoter       CMV promoter: human cytomegalovirus (CMV) immediate early promoter
    725..1025    -  enhancer       CMV enhancer: human cytomegalovirus immediate early enhancer
   1039..1057    -  promoter       T7 promoter: promoter for bacteriophage T7 RNA polymerase
   1065..1220    +  CDS            lacZα (fragment): LacZα fragment of β-galactosidase; lacZ fragment
   1225..1653    +  rep_origin     f1 ori (sequence partly withheld): f1 bacteriophage origin of replication; arrow indicates direction of (+) strand synthesis
   1706..1810    +  promoter       AmpR promoter: bla
   1811..2671    +  CDS            AmpR: β-lactamase; bla; confers resistance to ampicillin, carbenicillin, and related antibiotics
   2842..3430    +  rep_origin     ori: high-copy-number ColE1/pMB1/pBR322/pUC origin of replication
   3613..3705    +  CDS            lacI (fragment): lac repressor; lacI; The lac repressor binds to the lac operator to inhibit transcription in E. coli. This inhibition can be relieved by adding lactose or isopropyl-β-D-thiogalactopyranoside (IPTG).
   3718..3739    +  protein_bind   CAP binding site: CAP binding activates transcription in the presence of cAMP. E. coli catabolite activator protein
   3754..3784    +  promoter       lac promoter: promoter for the E. coli lac operon
   3792..3808    +  protein_bind   lac operator: The lac repressor binds to the lac operator to inhibit transcription in E. coli. This inhibition can be relieved by adding lactose or isopropyl-β-D-thiogalactopyranoside (IPTG). lac repressor encoded by lacI
   3853..3871    +  promoter       T3 promoter: promoter for bacteriophage T3 RNA polymerase
   4010..4121    -  polyA_signal   bGH poly(A) signal: bovine growth hormone polyadenylation signal
   4147..4325    -  LTR            5' LTR (truncated): truncated 5' long terminal repeat (LTR) from HIV-1
   4333..4479    -  CDS            nef (fragment): NEF_HV1LA - Experimental evidence at protein level: Swiss-Prot protein existence level 1. Extracellular Nef protein targets CD4(+) T-lymphocytes for apoptosis by interacting with CXCR4 surface receptors. From Human immunodeficiency virus type 1 group M subtype B (isolate Lai) (HIV-1).
   4473..5059    -  misc_feature   WPRE: woodchuck hepatitis virus posttranscriptional regulatory element
   5071..5769    -  CDS            TagBFP: TagBFP is a basic (constitutively fluorescent) blue fluorescent protein published in 2008, derived from Entacmaea quadricolor. It is reported to be a very rapidly-maturing monomer with very low acid sensitivity.
   5842..6438    -  CDS            PuroR (fragment): puromycin N-acetyltransferase; pac from Streptomyces; confers resistance to puromycin
   6478..6977    -  promoter       PGK promoter: mouse phosphoglycerate kinase 1 promoter
   7000..7067    -  misc_RNA       tracrRNA (fragment): trans-activating CRISPR RNA for the Streptococcus pyogenes CRISPR/Cas9 system
   7114..7354    -  promoter       U6 promoter: RNA polymerase III promoter for human U6 snRNA
   7429..7546    -  misc_feature   cPPT/CTS: central polypurine tract and central termination sequence of HIV-1
   7596..7696    -  CDS            Rev (fragment): human immunodeficiency virus 1 (HIV-1) Rev protein; rev; enhances nuclear export of unspliced and incompletely spliced viral mRNAs
   8073..8306    -  misc_feature   RRE: The Rev response element (RRE) of HIV-1 allows for Rev-dependent mRNA export from the nucleus to the cytoplasm.
   8483..171     -  CDS            HIV-1 gag (fragment) (across the origin): gag protein from human immunodeficiency virus 1; gag
>Addgene plasmid #211975 | pKLV2-U6gRNA5(NANOG_g2)-PGKpuroBFP-W | addgene full sequence | sequence record 418006 | Addgene NGS Result
AGCCTTCTGATGTTTCTAACAGGCCAGGATTAACTGCGAATCGTTCTAGCTCCCTGCTTGCCCATACTAT
ATGTTTTAATTTATATTTTTTCTTTCCCCCTGGCCTTAACCGAATTTTTTCCCATCGCGATCTAATTCTC
CCCCGCTTAATACTGACGCTCTCGCACCCATCTCTCTCCTTCTAGCCTCCGCTAGTCAAAATTTTTGGCG
TACTCACCAGTCGCCGCCCCTCGCCTCTTGCCGTGCGCGCTTCAGCAAGCCGAGTCCTGCGTCGAGAGAG
CTCCTCTGGTTTCCCTTTCGCTTTCAAGTCCCTGTTCGGGCGCCACTGCTAGAGATTTTCCACACTGACT
AAAAGGGTCTGAGGGATCTCTAGTTACCAGAGTCACACAACAGACGGGCACACACTACTTGAAGCACTCA
AGGCAAGCTTTATTGAGGCTTAAGCAGTGGGTTCCCTAGTTAGCCAGAGAGCTCCCAGGCTCAGATCTGG
TCTAACCAGAGAGACCCAGTACAGGCAAAACGCGCTGCTTATATAGACCTCCCACCGTACACGCCTACCG
CCCATTTGCGTCAATGGGGCGGAGTTGTTACGACATTTTGGAAAGTCCCGTTGATTTTGGTGCCAAAACA
AACTCCCATTGACGTCAATGGGGTGGAGACTTGGAAATCCCCGTGAGTCAAACCGCTATCCACGCCCATT
GATGTACTGCCAAAACCGCATCACCATGGTAATAGCGATGACTAATACGTAGATGTACTGCCAAGTAGGA
AAGTCCCATAAGGTCATGTACTGGGCATAATGCCAGGCGGGCCATTTACCGTCATTGACGTCAATAGGGG
GCGTACTTGGCATATGATACACTTGATGTACTGCCAAGTGGGCAGTTTACCGTAAATACTCCACCCATTG
ACGTCAATGGAAAGTCCCTATTGGCGTTACTATGGGAACATACGTCATTATTGACGTCAATGGGCGGGGG
TCGTTGGGCGGTCAGCCAGGCGGGCCATTTACCGTAAGTTATGTACTAGTCAATTCGCCCTATAGTGAGT
CGTATTACGCGCGCTCACTGGCCGTCGTTTTACAACGTCGTGACTGGGAAAACCCTGGCGTTACCCAACT
TAATCGCCTTGCAGCACATCCCCCTTTCGCCAGCTGGCGTAATAGCGAAGAGGCCCGCACCGATCGCCCT
TCCCAACAGTTGCGCAGCCTGAATGGCGAATGGG
[124 nt withheld, positions 1225-1348]
C
[91 nt withheld, positions 1350-1440]
A
[49 nt withheld, positions 1442-1490]
CCTTTGACGTTGGAGTCCACGTTCTTT
[37 nt withheld, positions 1518-1554]
ACCCTATCTCGGTCTATTCTTTTGATTTATAAGGGATTTTGCCGATTTCGGCCTATTGGTTAAAAAATGA
GCTGATTTAACAAAAATTTAACGCGAATTTTAACAAAATATTAACGCTTACAATTTAGGTGGCACTTTTC
GGGGAAATGTGCGCGGAACCCCTATTTGTTTATTTTTCTAAATACATTCAAATATGTATCCGCTCATGAG
ACAATAACCCTGATAAATGCTTCAATAATATTGAAAAAGGAAGAGTATGAGTATTCAACATTTCCGTGTC
GCCCTTATTCCCTTTTTTGCGGCATTTTGCCTTCCTGTTTTTGCTCACCCAGAAACGCTGGTGAAAGTAA
AAGATGCTGAAGATCAGTTGGGTGCACGAGTGGGTTACATCGAACTGGATCTCAACAGCGGTAAGATCCT
TGAGAGTTTTCGCCCCGAAGAACGTTTTCCAATGATGAGCACTTTTAAAGTTCTGCTATGTGGCGCGGTA
TTATCCCGTATTGACGCCGGGCAAGAGCAACTCGGTCGCCGCATACACTATTCTCAGAATGACTTGGTTG
AGTACTCACCAGTCACAGAAAAGCATCTTACGGATGGCATGACAGTAAGAGAATTATGCAGTGCTGCCAT
AACCATGAGTGATAACACTGCGGCCAACTTACTTCTGACAACGATCGGAGGACCGAAGGAGCTAACCGCT
TTTTTGCACAACATGGGGGATCATGTAACTCGCCTTGATCGTTGGGAACCGGAGCTGAATGAAGCCATAC
CAAACGACGAGCGTGACACCACGATGCCTGTAGCAATGGCAACAACGTTGCGCAAACTATTAACTGGCGA
ACTACTTACTCTAGCTTCCCGGCAACAATTAATAGACTGGATGGAGGCGGATAAAGTTGCAGGACCACTT
CTGCGCTCGGCCCTTCCGGCTGGCTGGTTTATTGCTGATAAATCTGGAGCCGGTGAGCGTGGGTCTCGCG
GTATCATTGCAGCACTGGGGCCAGATGGTAAGCCCTCCCGTATCGTAGTTATCTACACGACGGGGAGTCA
GGCAACTATGGATGAACGAAATAGACAGATCGCTGAGATAGGTGCCTCACTGATTAAGCATTGGTAACTG
TCAGACCAAGTTTACTCATATATACTTTAGATTGATTTAAAACTTCATTTTTAATTTAAAAGGATCTAGG
TGAAGATCCTTTTTGATAATCTCATGACCAAAATCCCTTAACGTGAGTTTTCGTTCCACTGAGCGTCAGA
CCCCGTAGAAAAGATCAAAGGATCTTCTTGAGATCCTTTTTTTCTGCGCGTAATCTGCTGCTTGCAAACA
AAAAAACCACCGCTACCAGCGGTGGTTTGTTTGCCGGATCAAGAGCTACCAACTCTTTTTCCGAAGGTAA
CTGGCTTCAGCAGAGCGCAGATACCAAATACTGTTCTTCTAGTGTAGCCGTAGTTAGGCCACCACTTCAA
GAACTCTGTAGCACCGCCTACATACCTCGCTCTGCTAATCCTGTTACCAGTGGCTGCTGCCAGTGGCGAT
AAGTCGTGTCTTACCGGGTTGGACTCAAGACGATAGTTACCGGATAAGGCGCAGCGGTCGGGCTGAACGG
GGGGTTCGTGCACACAGCCCAGCTTGGAGCGAACGACCTACACCGAACTGAGATACCTACAGCGTGAGCT
ATGAGAAAGCGCCACGCTTCCCGAAGGGAGAAAGGCGGACAGGTATCCGGTAAGCGGCAGGGTCGGAACA
GGAGAGCGCACGAGGGAGCTTCCAGGGGGAAACGCCTGGTATCTTTATAGTCCTGTCGGGTTTCGCCACC
TCTGACTTGAGCGTCGATTTTTGTGATGCTCGTCAGGGGGGCGGAGCCTATGGAAAAACGCCAGCAACGC
GGCCTTTTTACGGTTCCTGGCCTTTTGCTGGCCTTTTGCTCACATGTTCTTTCCTGCGTTATCCCCTGAT
TCTGTGGATAACCGTATTACCGCCTTTGAGTGAGCTGATACCGCTCGCCGCAGCCGAACGACCGAGCGCA
GCGAGTCAGTGAGCGAGGAAGCGGAAGAGCGCCCAATACGCAAACCGCCTCTCCCCGCGCGTTGGCCGAT
TCATTAATGCAGCTGGCACGACAGGTTTCCCGACTGGAAAGCGGGCAGTGAGCGCAACGCAATTAATGTG
AGTTAGCTCACTCATTAGGCACCCCAGGCTTTACACTTTATGCTCCCGGCTCGTATGTTGTGTGGAATTG
TGAGCGGATAACAATTTCACACAGGAAACAGCTATGACCATGATTACGCCAAGCGCGCAATTAACCCTCA
CTAAAGGGAACAAAAGCTTAATTAACGGCCGCCCATAGAGCCCACCGCATCCCCAGCATGCCTGCTATTG
ACTTCCCAATCCTCCCCCTTGCTGTCCTGCCCCACCCCACCCCCCAGAATAGAATGACACCTACTCAGAC
AATGCGATGCAATTTCCTCATTTTATTAGGAAAGGACAGTGGGAGTGGCACCTTCCAGGGTCAAGGAAGG
CACGGGGGAGGGGCAAACAACAGATGGCTGGCAACTAGAAGGCACAGTCGAGGCTGATCAGCGGGTTTAA
ACTGCTAGAGATTTTCCACACTGACTAAAAGGGTCTGAGGGATCTCTAGTTACCAGAGTCACACAACAGA
CGGGCACACACTACTTGAAGCACTCAAGGCAAGCTTTATTGAGGCTTAAGCAGTGGGTTCCCTAGTTAGC
CAGAGAGCTCCCAGGCTCAGATCTGGTCTAACCAGAGAGACTCTGGTCTAACCAGAGAGACCCAGTACAG
GCAAAAAGCAGATCTTGACTTCTTTGGGAGTGAATTAGCCCTTCCAGTCCCCCCTTTTCTTTTAAAAAGT
GGCTAAGATCTACAGCTGCCTTGTAAGTCATTGGTCTTAAAGGTACCTGCGGGGAGGCGGCCCAAAGGGA
GATCCGACTCGTCTGAGGGCGAAGGCGTAGACGCGGAAGAGGCCGCAGAGCCGGCAGCAGGCCGCGGGAA
GGAAGGTCCGCTGGATTGAGGGCCGAAGGGACGTAGCAGAAGGACGTCCCGCGCAGAATCCAGGTGGCAA
CACAGGCGAGCAGCCAAGGAAAGGACGATGATTTCCCCGACAACACCACGGAATTGTCAGTGCCCAACAG
CCGAGCCCCTGTCCAGCAGCGGGCAAGGCAGGCGGCGATGAGTTCCGCCGTGGCAATAGGGAGGGGGAAA
GCGAAAGTCCCGGAAAGGAGCTGACAGGTGGTGGCAATGCCCCAACCAGTGGGGGTTGCGTCAGCAAACA
CAGTGCACACCACGCCACGTTGCCTGACAACGGGCCACAACTCCTCATAAAGAGACAGCAACCAGGATTT
ATACAAGGAGGAGAAAATGAAAGCCATACGGGAAGCAATAGCATGATACAAAGGCATTAAAGCAGCGTAT
CCACATAGCGTAAAAGGAGCAACATAGTTAAGAATACCAGTCAATCTTTCACAAATTTTGTAATCCAGAG
GTTGAGCGGCCGCTCAATTAAGCTTGTGCCCCAGTTTGCTAGGGAGGTCGCAGTATCTGGCCACTGCCAC
CTCGTGCTGCTCGACGTAGGTCTCGTTGTTGGCCTCCTTGATTCTTTCCAGTCTGTAGTCCACATAGTAG
ACGCCAGGCATCTTGAGGTTCTTAGCGGGTTTCTTGGATCTATATGTGGTCTTGATGTTTGCGATCAGAT
GGCTCCCGCCCACGAGCTTCAGGGCCATGTCGTTTCTGCCTTCCAGGCCGCCGTCAGCGGGGTACAGCGT
CTCGGTGAAGGCCTCCCAGCCGAGTGTTTTCTTCTGCATCACAGGGCCGTTGGATGTGAAGTTCACCCCT
CTGATCTTGACGTTGTAGATGAGGCAGCCGTCCTGGAGGCTGGTGTCCTGGGTAGCGGTCAGCACGCCCC
CGTCCTCGTATGTGGTGACTCTCTCCCATGTGAAGCCCTCAGGGAAGGACTGCTTGAAGAAGTCGGGGAT
GCCCTGGGTGTGGTTGATGAAGGTCTTGCTGCCGTAGAGGAAGCTAGTAGCCAGGATGTCGAAGGCGAAG
GGGAGAGGGCCGCCCTCGACCACCTTGATTCTCATGGTCTGGGTGCCCTCGTAGGGCTTGCCTTCGCCCT
CGGATGTGCACTTGAAGTGATGGTTGTCCACGGTGCCCTCCATGTACAGCTTCATGTGCATGTTCTCCTT
AATCAGCTCGCTCATTGGGCCAGGATTCTCCTCCACGTCACCGCATGTTAGGAGACTTCCTCTGCCCTCT
CCTCCGGACCCGCCGCCGGCACCGGGCTTGCGGGTCATGCACCAGGTGCGCGGTCCTTCGGGCACCTCGA
CGTCGGCGGTGACGGTGAAGCCGAGCCGCTCGTAGAAGGGGAGGTTGCGGGGCGCGGAGGTCTCCAGGAA
GGCGGGCACCCCGGCGCGCTCGGCCGCCTCCACTCCGGGGAGCACGACGGCGCTGCCCAGACCCTTGCCC
TGGTGGTCGGGCGAGACGCCGACGGTGGCCAGGAACCACGCGGGCTCCTTGGGCCGGTGCGGCGCCAGGA
GGCCTTCCATCTGTTGCTGCGCGGCCAGCCGGGAACCGCTCAACTCGGCCATGCGCGGGCCGATCTCGGC
GAACACCGCCCCCGCTTCGACGCTCTCCGGCGTGGTCCAGACCGCCACCGCGGCGCCGTCGTCCGCGACC
CACACCTTGCCGATGTCGAGCCCGACGCGCGTGAGGAAGAGTTCTTGCAGCTCGGTGACCCGCTCGATGT
GGCGGTCCGGATCGACGGTGTGGCGCGTGGCGGGGTAGTCGGCGAACGCGGCGGCGAGGGTGCGTACGGC
CCTGGGGACGTCGTCGCGGGTGGCGAGGCGCACCGTGGGCTTGTACTCGGTCATGGTAAGCTTCAGCTGC
TCGAGATCTAGATGGATGCAGGTCGAAAGGCCCGGAGATGAGGAAGAGGAGAACAGCGCGGCAGACGTGC
GCTTTTGAAGCGTGCAGAATGCCGGGCCTCCGGAGGACCTTCGGGCGCCCGCCCCGCCCCTGAGCCCGCC
CCTGAGCCCGCCCCCGGACCCACCCCTTCCCAGCCTCTGAGCCCAGAAAGCGAAGGAGCAAAGCTGCTAT
TGGCCGCTGCCCCAAAGGCCTACCCGCTTCCATTGCTCAGCGGTGCTGTCCATCTGCACGAGACTAGTGA
GACGTGCTACTTCCATTTGTCACGTCCTGCACGACGCGAGCTGCGGGGCGGGGGGGAACTTCCTGACTAG
GGGAGGAGTAGAAGGTGGCGCGAAGGGGCCACCAAAGAACGGAGCCGGTTGGCGCCTACCGGTGGATGTG
GAATGTGTGCGAGGCCAGAGGCCACTTGTGTAGCGCCAAGTGCCCAGCGGGGCTGCTAAAGCGCATGCTC
CAGACTGCCTTGGGAAAAGCGCCTCCCCTACCCGGTAGAATTGGATCCAAAAAAAGCACCGACTCGGTGC
CACTTTTTCAAGTTGATAACGGACTAGCCTTATTTAAACTTGCTATGCTGTTTCCAGCATAGCTCTTAAA
CTTTTTGCGACACTCTTCTCCGGTGTTTCGTCCTTTCCACAAGATATATAAAGCCAAGAAATCGAAATAC
TTTCAAGTTACGGTAAGCATATGATAGTCCATTTTAAAACATAATTTTAAAACTGCAAACTACCCAAGAA
ATTATTACTTTCTACGTCACGTATTTTGTACTAATATCTTTGTGTTTACAGTCAAATTAATTCTAATTAT
CTCTCTAACAGCCTTGTATCGTATATGCAAATATGAAGGAATCATGGGAAATAGGCCCTCTTCCTGCCCG
ACCTTGGACGCGTAGGGCCCGGTACTAACCAAACTGGATCTCTGCTGTCCCTGTAATAAACCCGAAAATT
TTGAATTTTTGTAATTTGTTTTTGTAATTCTTTAGTTTGTATGTCTGTTGCTATTATGTCTACTATTCTT
TCCCCTGCACTGTACCCCCCAATCCCCCCTTTTCTTTTAAAATTGTGGATGAATACTGCCATTTGTCTGC
AGAATTGGCGCACGCAGTGCCGATCCGTTCACTAATCGAATGGATCTGTCTCTGTCTCTCTCTCCACCTT
CTTCTTCTATTCCTTCGGGCCTGTCGGGTCCCCTCGGGGTTGGGAGGTGGGTCTGAAACGATAATGGTGA
ATATCCCTGCCTAACTCTATTCACTATAGAAAGTACAGCAAAAACTATTCTTAAACCTACCAAGCCTCCT
ACTATCATTATGAATAATTTTATATACCACAGCCAATTTGTTATGTTAAACCAATTCCACAAACTTGCCC
ATTTATCTAATTCCAATAATTCTTGTTCATTCTTTTCTTGCTGGTTTTGCGATTCTTCAATTAAGGAGTG
TATTAAGCTTGTGTAATTGTTAATTTCTCTGTCCCACTCCATCCAGGTCGTGTGATTCCAAATCTGTTCC
AGAGATTTATTACTCCAACTAGCATTCCAAGGCACAGCAGTGGTGCAAATGAGTTTTCCAGAGCAACCCC
AAATCCCCAGGAGCTGTTGATCCTTTAGGTATCTTTCCACAGCCAGGATTCTTGCCTGGAGCTGCTTGAT
GCCCCAGACTGTGAGTTGCAACAGATGCTGTTGCGCCTCAATAGCCCTCAGCAAATTGTTCTGCTGCTGC
ACTATACCAGACAATAATTGTCTGGCCTGTACCGTCAGCGTCATTGACGCTGCGCCCATAGTGCTTCCTG
CTGCTCCCAAGAACCCAAGGAACAAAGCTCCTATTCCCACTGCTCTTTTTTCTCTCTGCACCACTCTTCT
CTTTGCCTTGGTGGGTGCTACTCCTAATGGTTCAATTTTTACTACTTTATATTTATATAATTCACTTCTC
CAATTGTCCCTCATATCTCCTCCTCCAGGTCTGAAGATCAGCGCGGCCGGCCGCTTGCTGTGCGGTGGTC
TTACTTTTGTTTTGCTCTTCCTCTATCTTGTCTAAAGCTTCCTTGGTGTCTTTTATCTCTATCCTTTGAT
GCACACAATAGAGGGTTGCTACTGTATTATATAATGATCTAAGTTCTTCTGATCCTGTCTGAAGGGATGG
TTGTAGCTGTCCCAGTATTTGTCTAC
